Addgene plasmid #220324: pLEX305_3xFLAG_RELA1
Purpose: Expresses full length human RELA with an N-terminal 3xFLAG tag
Depositing lab: Jonathan Brown. Depositing organization: Vanderbilt University.
Backbone
  Vector backbone: pLEX305-C-dTAG
  Backbone manufacturer: n/a
  Backbone size w/o insert (bp): 9600
  Total vector size (bp): 9516
  Modifications to backbone: Puromycin (PURO) selection marker was changed to Blastocidin (BSD)
  Vector type: Lentiviral
  Selectable markers: Blasticidin
Growth in bacteria
  Bacterial resistance: Ampicillin, 100 μg/mL
  Growth temperature: 30°C
  Growth strain: NEB Stable
  Growth instructions: 24 hours at 30 degrees
  Copy number: High Copy
Gene/Insert
  Gene/Insert name: RELA
  Species: H. sapiens (human)
  Insert size (bp): 1653
  Entrez Gene: RELA (a.k.a. AIF3BL3, CMCU, NFKB3, p65)
  Promoter: hPGK
  Tag / fusion protein: 3xFLAG (N terminal on backbone)
  Cloning method: Gateway Cloning
  Sequencing primers: 5′ GTGTTCCGCATTCTGCAA
Terms and licenses: Academic/Nonprofit Terms; Industry Terms: Not Available to Industry
How to cite: pLEX305_3xFLAG_RELA1 was a gift from Jonathan Brown (Addgene plasmid # 220324 ; http://n2t.net/addgene:220324 ; RRID:Addgene_220324)
