[The description below was written by a language model from this plasmid's Addgene catalogue record and pLannotate feature annotations shown in this document.]
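Description:
pLEX305_3xFLAG_RELA1 is a third-generation-style, self-inactivating HIV-1 lentiviral expression plasmid built on the pLEX305-C-dTAG backbone, in which the original puromycin marker has been replaced by blasticidin resistance. It is propagated in E. coli through a high-copy ColE1/pUC origin with ampicillin selection (AmpR). An f1 origin and remnants of a lacZα/lac promoter region with T3 and T7 promoters are carried over from the cloning backbone. The viral genome is transcribed from an RSV promoter fused to a truncated 5' LTR. It contains the Ψ packaging signal with a gag fragment, the RRE for Rev-dependent nuclear export, a cPPT/CTS, a WPRE to boost transcript expression, and a ΔU3 3' LTR followed by an SV40 polyadenylation signal.

Two cassettes lie within the provirus. An SV40 early promoter drives blasticidin S deaminase (BSD) for selection of transduced mammalian cells. Downstream, the human PGK promoter drives full-length human RELA (NF-κB p65) carrying an N-terminal 3xFLAG epitope. The tagged open reading frame was introduced by Gateway recombination and is flanked by attB1 and attB2 sites. The backbone's FKBP12 F36V (dTAG degron) coding sequence is still annotated just after attB2. The stated purpose mentions only the N-terminal 3xFLAG tag, and the record does not say whether RELA is read through into this domain or terminates beforehand, so a C-terminal degron fusion should not be assumed. The construct is suited to stable expression of FLAG-tagged RELA in mammalian cells, allowing detection or pull-down of the protein through the epitope tag.
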