Features (pLannotate 1.2.2; 33 found; start..end, strand, type, name):
    221..342     +  polyA_signal   SV40 poly(A) signal: SV40 polyadenylation signal
    382..517     +  rep_origin     SV40 ori: SV40 origin of replication
    538..556     -  promoter       T7 promoter: promoter for bacteriophage T7 RNA polymerase
    564..719     +  CDS            lacZα (fragment): LacZα fragment of β-galactosidase; lacZ fragment
    724..1152    +  rep_origin     f1 ori (sequence partly withheld): f1 bacteriophage origin of replication; arrow indicates direction of (+) strand synthesis
   1205..1309    +  promoter       AmpR promoter: bla
   1310..2170    +  CDS            AmpR: β-lactamase; bla; confers resistance to ampicillin, carbenicillin, and related antibiotics
   2341..2929    +  rep_origin     ori: high-copy-number ColE1/pMB1/pBR322/pUC origin of replication
   3112..3204    +  CDS            lacI (fragment): lac repressor; lacI; The lac repressor binds to the lac operator to inhibit transcription in E. coli. This inhibition can be relieved by adding lactose or isopropyl-β-D-thiogalactopyranoside (IPTG).
   3217..3238    +  protein_bind   CAP binding site: CAP binding activates transcription in the presence of cAMP. E. coli catabolite activator protein
   3253..3283    +  promoter       lac promoter: promoter for the E. coli lac operon
   3291..3307    +  protein_bind   lac operator: The lac repressor binds to the lac operator to inhibit transcription in E. coli. This inhibition can be relieved by adding lactose or isopropyl-β-D-thiogalactopyranoside (IPTG). lac repressor encoded by lacI
   3352..3370    +  promoter       T3 promoter: promoter for bacteriophage T3 RNA polymerase
   3398..3624    +  promoter       RSV promoter: Rous sarcoma virus enhancer/promoter
   3625..3805    +  LTR            5' LTR (truncated): truncated 5' long terminal repeat (LTR) from HIV-1
   3852..3977    +  misc_feature   HIV-1 Ψ: packaging signal of human immunodeficiency virus type 1
   3961..4324    +  CDS            HIV-1 gag (fragment): gag protein from human immunodeficiency virus 1; gag
   4470..4703    +  misc_feature   RRE: The Rev response element (RRE) of HIV-1 allows for Rev-dependent mRNA export from the nucleus to the cytoplasm.
   5080..5106    +  CDS            Rev (fragment): human immunodeficiency virus 1 (HIV-1) Rev protein; rev; enhances nuclear export of unspliced and incompletely spliced viral mRNAs
   5113..5136    +  promoter       SV40 promoter (fragment): SV40 early promoter
   5137..5208    +  promoter       SV40 promoter (fragment): SV40 enhancer and early promoter
   5232..5367    +  rep_origin     SV40 ori: SV40 origin of replication
   5413..5811    +  CDS            BSD: blasticidin S deaminase; Aspergillus terreus BSD; confers resistance to blasticidin
   5859..5976    +  misc_feature   cPPT/CTS: central polypurine tract and central termination sequence of HIV-1
   6034..6534    +  promoter       hPGK promoter: human phosphoglycerate kinase 1 promoter
   6555..6579    +  protein_bind   attB1: mutant version of attB; recombination site for the Gateway® BP reaction BP Clonase™
   6591..6656    +  CDS            3xFLAG: three tandem FLAG® epitope tags, followed by an enterokinase cleavage site
   6672..8324    +  CDS            RELA: TF65_HUMAN - Also known as NFKB3. Experimental evidence at protein level: Swiss-Prot protein existence level 1. NF-kappa-B is a pleiotropic transcription factor present in almost all cell types and is the endpoint of a series of signal transduction events that are initiated by a vast array of stimuli related to many biological processes such as inflammation, immunity, differentiation, cell growth, tumorigenesis and apoptosis. NF-kappa-B is a homo- or heterodimeric complex formed by the Rel-like domain- containing proteins RELA/p65, RELB, NFKB1/p105, NFKB1/p50, REL and NFKB2/p52. The heterodime
   8329..8353    -  protein_bind   attB2: mutant version of attB; recombination site for the Gateway® BP reaction BP Clonase™
   8361..8681    +  CDS            DmrB: F36V mutant of FK506-binding protein FKBP12 binds synthetic ligands that do not bind wild-type FKBP
   8766..9354    +  misc_feature   WPRE: woodchuck hepatitis virus posttranscriptional regulatory element
   9405..9424    +  misc_feature   cPPT/CTS (fragment): central polypurine tract and central termination sequence of HIV-1
   9426..143     +  LTR            3' LTR (ΔU3) (across the origin): self-inactivating 3' long terminal repeat (LTR) from HIV-1
>Addgene plasmid #220324 | pLEX305_3xFLAG_RELA1 | addgene full sequence | sequence record 437247 | Addgene NGS Result
CTCTGGCTAACTAGGGAACCCACTGCTTAAGCCTCAATAAAGCTTGCCTTGAGTGCTTCAAGTAGTGTGT
GCCCGTCTGTTGTGTGACTCTGGTAACTAGAGATCCCTCAGACCCTTTTAGTCAGTGTGGAAAATCTCTA
GCAGTACGTATAGTAGTTCATGTCATCTTATTATTCAGTATTTATAACTTGCAAAGAAATGAATATCAGA
GAGTGAGAGGAACTTGTTTATTGCAGCTTATAATGGTTACAAATAAAGCAATAGCATCACAAATTTCACA
AATAAAGCATTTTTTTCACTGCATTCTAGTTGTGGTTTGTCCAAACTCATCAATGTATCTTATCATGTCT
GGCTCTAGCTATCCCGCCCCTAACTCCGCCCATCCCGCCCCTAACTCCGCCCAGTTCCGCCCATTCTCCG
CCCCATGGCTGACTAATTTTTTTTATTTATGCAGAGGCCGAGGCCGCCTCGGCCTCTGAGCTATTCCAGA
AGTAGTGAGGAGGCTTTTTTGGAGGCCTAGGGACGTACCCAATTCGCCCTATAGTGAGTCGTATTACGCG
CGCTCACTGGCCGTCGTTTTACAACGTCGTGACTGGGAAAACCCTGGCGTTACCCAACTTAATCGCCTTG
CAGCACATCCCCCTTTCGCCAGCTGGCGTAATAGCGAAGAGGCCCGCACCGATCGCCCTTCCCAACAGTT
GCGCAGCCTGAATGGCGAATGGG
[124 nt withheld, positions 724-847]
C
[91 nt withheld, positions 849-939]
A
[49 nt withheld, positions 941-989]
CCTTTGACGTTGGAGTCCACGTTCTTT
[37 nt withheld, positions 1017-1053]
ACCCTATCTCGGTCTATTCTTTTGATTTATAAGGGATTTTGCCGATTTCGGCCTATTGGTTAAAAAATGA
GCTGATTTAACAAAAATTTAACGCGAATTTTAACAAAATATTAACGCTTACAATTTAGGTGGCACTTTTC
GGGGAAATGTGCGCGGAACCCCTATTTGTTTATTTTTCTAAATACATTCAAATATGTATCCGCTCATGAG
ACAATAACCCTGATAAATGCTTCAATAATATTGAAAAAGGAAGAGTATGAGTATTCAACATTTCCGTGTC
GCCCTTATTCCCTTTTTTGCGGCATTTTGCCTTCCTGTTTTTGCTCACCCAGAAACGCTGGTGAAAGTAA
AAGATGCTGAAGATCAGTTGGGTGCACGAGTGGGTTACATCGAACTGGATCTCAACAGCGGTAAGATCCT
TGAGAGTTTTCGCCCCGAAGAACGTTTTCCAATGATGAGCACTTTTAAAGTTCTGCTATGTGGCGCGGTA
TTATCCCGTATTGACGCCGGGCAAGAGCAACTCGGTCGCCGCATACACTATTCTCAGAATGACTTGGTTG
AGTACTCACCAGTCACAGAAAAGCATCTTACGGATGGCATGACAGTAAGAGAATTATGCAGTGCTGCCAT
AACCATGAGTGATAACACTGCGGCCAACTTACTTCTGACAACGATCGGAGGACCGAAGGAGCTAACCGCT
TTTTTGCACAACATGGGGGATCATGTAACTCGCCTTGATCGTTGGGAACCGGAGCTGAATGAAGCCATAC
CAAACGACGAGCGTGACACCACGATGCCTGTAGCAATGGCAACAACGTTGCGCAAACTATTAACTGGCGA
ACTACTTACTCTAGCTTCCCGGCAACAATTAATAGACTGGATGGAGGCGGATAAAGTTGCAGGACCACTT
CTGCGCTCGGCCCTTCCGGCTGGCTGGTTTATTGCTGATAAATCTGGAGCCGGTGAGCGTGGGTCTCGCG
GTATCATTGCAGCACTGGGGCCAGATGGTAAGCCCTCCCGTATCGTAGTTATCTACACGACGGGGAGTCA
GGCAACTATGGATGAACGAAATAGACAGATCGCTGAGATAGGTGCCTCACTGATTAAGCATTGGTAACTG
TCAGACCAAGTTTACTCATATATACTTTAGATTGATTTAAAACTTCATTTTTAATTTAAAAGGATCTAGG
TGAAGATCCTTTTTGATAATCTCATGACCAAAATCCCTTAACGTGAGTTTTCGTTCCACTGAGCGTCAGA
CCCCGTAGAAAAGATCAAAGGATCTTCTTGAGATCCTTTTTTTCTGCGCGTAATCTGCTGCTTGCAAACA
AAAAAACCACCGCTACCAGCGGTGGTTTGTTTGCCGGATCAAGAGCTACCAACTCTTTTTCCGAAGGTAA
CTGGCTTCAGCAGAGCGCAGATACCAAATACTGTTCTTCTAGTGTAGCCGTAGTTAGGCCACCACTTCAA
GAACTCTGTAGCACCGCCTACATACCTCGCTCTGCTAATCCTGTTACCAGTGGCTGCTGCCAGTGGCGAT
AAGTCGTGTCTTACCGGGTTGGACTCAAGACGATAGTTACCGGATAAGGCGCAGCGGTCGGGCTGAACGG
GGGGTTCGTGCACACAGCCCAGCTTGGAGCGAACGACCTACACCGAACTGAGATACCTACAGCGTGAGCT
ATGAGAAAGCGCCACGCTTCCCGAAGGGAGAAAGGCGGACAGGTATCCGGTAAGCGGCAGGGTCGGAACA
GGAGAGCGCACGAGGGAGCTTCCAGGGGGAAACGCCTGGTATCTTTATAGTCCTGTCGGGTTTCGCCACC
TCTGACTTGAGCGTCGATTTTTGTGATGCTCGTCAGGGGGGCGGAGCCTATGGAAAAACGCCAGCAACGC
GGCCTTTTTACGGTTCCTGGCCTTTTGCTGGCCTTTTGCTCACATGTTCTTTCCTGCGTTATCCCCTGAT
TCTGTGGATAACCGTATTACCGCCTTTGAGTGAGCTGATACCGCTCGCCGCAGCCGAACGACCGAGCGCA
GCGAGTCAGTGAGCGAGGAAGCGGAAGAGCGCCCAATACGCAAACCGCCTCTCCCCGCGCGTTGGCCGAT
TCATTAATGCAGCTGGCACGACAGGTTTCCCGACTGGAAAGCGGGCAGTGAGCGCAACGCAATTAATGTG
AGTTAGCTCACTCATTAGGCACCCCAGGCTTTACACTTTATGCTTCCGGCTCGTATGTTGTGTGGAATTG
TGAGCGGATAACAATTTCACACAGGAAACAGCTATGACCATGATTACGCCAAGCGCGCAATTAACCCTCA
CTAAAGGGAACAAAAGCTGGAGCTGCAAGCTTAATGTAGTCTTATGCAATACTCTTGTAGTCTTGCAACA
TGGTAACGATGAGTTAGCAACATGCCTTACAAGGAGAGAAAAAGCACCGTGCATGCCGATTGGTGGAAGT
AAGGTGGTACGATCGTGCCTTATTAGGAAGGCAACAGACGGGTCTGACATGGATTGGACGAACCACTGAA
TTGCCGCATTGCAGAGATATTGTATTTAAGTGCCTAGCTCGATACATAAACGGGTCTCTCTGGTTAGACC
AGATCTGAGCCTGGGAGCTCTCTGGCTAACTAGGGAACCCACTGCTTAAGCCTCAATAAAGCTTGCCTTG
AGTGCTTCAAGTAGTGTGTGCCCGTCTGTTGTGTGACTCTGGTAACTAGAGATCCCTCAGACCCTTTTAG
TCAGTGTGGAAAATCTCTAGCAGTGGCGCCCGAACAGGGACTTGAAAGCGAAAGGGAAACCAGAGGAGCT
CTCTCGACGCAGGACTCGGCTTGCTGAAGCGCGCACGGCAAGAGGCGAGGGGCGGCGACTGGTGAGTACG
CCAAAAATTTTGACTAGCGGAGGCTAGAAGGAGAGAGATGGGTGCGAGAGCGTCAGTATTAAGCGGGGGA
GAATTAGATCGCGATGGGAAAAAATTCGGTTAAGGCCAGGGGGAAAGAAAAAATATAAATTAAAACATAT
AGTATGGGCAAGCAGGGAGCTAGAACGATTCGCAGTTAATCCTGGCCTGTTAGAAACATCAGAAGGCTGT
AGACAAATACTGGGACAGCTACAACCATCCCTTCAGACAGGATCAGAAGAACTTAGATCATTATATAATA
CAGTAGCAACCCTCTATTGTGTGCATCAAAGGATAGAGATAAAAGACACCAAGGAAGCTTTAGACAAGAT
AGAGGAAGAGCAAAACAAAAGTAAGACCACCGCACAGCAAGCGGCCGCTGATCTTCAGACCTGGAGGAGG
AGATATGAGGGACAATTGGAGAAGTGAATTATATAAATATAAAGTAGTAAAAATTGAACCATTAGGAGTA
GCACCCACCAAGGCAAAGAGAAGAGTGGTGCAGAGAGAAAAAAGAGCAGTGGGAATAGGAGCTTTGTTCC
TTGGGTTCTTGGGAGCAGCAGGAAGCACTATGGGCGCAGCGTCAATGACGCTGACGGTACAGGCCAGACA
ATTATTGTCTGGTATAGTGCAGCAGCAGAACAATTTGCTGAGGGCTATTGAGGCGCAACAGCATCTGTTG
CAACTCACAGTCTGGGGCATCAAGCAGCTCCAGGCAAGAATCCTGGCTGTGGAAAGATACCTAAAGGATC
AACAGCTCCTGGGGATTTGGGGTTGCTCTGGAAAACTCATTTGCACCACTGCTGTGCCTTGGAATGCTAG
TTGGAGTAATAAATCTCTGGAACAGATTTGGAATCACACGACCTGGATGGAGTGGGACAGAGAAATTAAC
AATTACACAAGCTTAATACACTCCTTAATTGAAGAATCGCAAAACCAGCAAGAAAAGAATGAACAAGAAT
TATTGGAATTAGATAAATGGGCAAGTTTGTGGAATTGGTTTAACATAACAAATTGGCTGTGGTATATAAA
ATTATTCATAATGATAGTAGGAGGCTTGGTAGGTTTAAGAATAGTTTTTGCTGTACTTTCTATAGTGAAT
AGAGTTAGGCAGGGATATTCACCATTATCGTTTCAGACCCACCTCCCAACCCCGAGGGGACCCATGCATT
GCATCTCAATTAGTCAGCAACCAGGTGTGGAAAGTCCCCAGGCTCCCCAGCAGGCAGAAGTATGCAAAGC
ATGCGTCTCAATTAGTCAGCAACCATAGTCCCGCCCCTAACTCCGCCCATCCCGCCCCTAACTCCGCCCA
GTTCCGCCCATTCTCCGCCCCATGGCTGACTAATTTTTTTTATTTATGCAGAGGCCGAGGCCGCCTCGGC
CTCTGAGCTATTCCAGAAGTAGTGAGGAGGCTTTTTTGGAGGCCTAGGCTTTTGCAAAAAGCTTTCTAGA
GGTACCACCGGAGCTTACCATGGCCAAGCCTTTGTCTCAAGAAGAATCCACCCTCATTGAAAGAGCAACG
GCTACAATCAACAGCATCCCCATCTCTGAAGACTACAGCGTCGCCAGCGCAGCTCTCTCTAGCGACGGCC
GCATCTTCACTGGTGTCAATGTATATCATTTTACTGGGGGACCTTGTGCAGAACTCGTGGTGCTGGGCAC
TGCTGCTGCTGCGGCAGCTGGCAACCTGACTTGTATCGTCGCGATCGGAAATGAGAACAGGGGCATCTTG
AGCCCCTGCGGACGGTGCCGACAGGTGCTTCTCGATCTGCATCCTGGGATCAAAGCCATAGTGAAGGACA
GTGATGGACAGCCGACGGCAGTTGGGATTCGTGAATTGCTGCCCTCTGGTTATGTGTGGGAGGGCTAAGT
TAACGAATTCTAGATCTTGAGACAAATGGCAGTATTCATCCACAATTTTAAAAGAAAAGGGGGGATTGGG
GGGTACAGTGCAGGGGAAAGAATAGTAGACATAATAGCAACAGACATACAAACTAAAGAATTACAAAAAC
AAATTACAAAAATTCAAAATTTTCGGGTTTATTACAGGGACAGCAGAGATCCACTTTGGCGCCGGCTCGA
GGCCTGCAGGTTGCGCCTTTTCCAAGGCAGCCCTGGGTTTGCGCAGGGACGCGGCTGCTCTGGGCGTGGT
TCCGGGAAACGCAGCGGCGCCGACCCTGGGTCTCGCACATTCTTCACGTCCGTTCGCAGCGTCACCCGGA
TCTTCGCCGCTACCCTTGTGGGCCCCCCGGCGACGCTTCCTGCTCCGCCCCTAAGTCGGGAAGGTTCCTT
GCGGTTCGCGGCGTGCCGGACGTGACAAACGGAAGCCGCACGTCTCACTAGTACCCTCGCAGACGGACAG
CGCCAGGGAGCAATGGCAGCGCGCCGACCGCGATGGGCTGTGGCCAATAGCGGCTGCTCAGCAGGGCGCG
CCGAGAGCAGCGGCCGGGAAGGGGCGGTGCGGGAGGCGGGGTGTGGGGCGGTAGTGTGGGCCCTGTTCCT
GCCCGCGCGGTGTTCCGCATTCTGCAAGCCTCCGGAGCGCACGTCGGCAGTCGGCTCCCTCGTTGACCGA
ATCACCGACCTCTCTCCCCAGGGGCTAGCATCGATTGATCAACAAGTTTGTACAAAAAAGCAGGCTTCGC
CACCATGGACTACAAAGACCATGACGGTGATTATAAAGATCATGATATCGATTACAAGGATGACGATGAC
AAGGGTGGTGGTGGTTCTATGGACGAACTCTTCCCACTTATCTTTCCAGCAGAACCCGCGCAGGCCAGTG
GTCCTTACGTCGAAATAATAGAGCAGCCGAAACAGAGGGGGATGAGGTTCCGGTACAAATGCGAGGGTCG
CTCAGCTGGGAGTATTCCGGGGGAAAGGTCTACTGACACCACGAAGACTCATCCGACGATAAAGATAAAT
GGTTATACTGGTCCTGGTACAGTTCGCATTTCACTCGTCACCAAAGACCCTCCCCATCGCCCACATCCAC
ACGAGCTCGTTGGCAAGGATTGTCGGGATGGTTTTTACGAAGCCGAGCTGTGCCCGGACCGCTGCATTCA
TTCATTTCAAAATCTTGGAATTCAATGTGTAAAGAAGCGAGACCTGGAGCAGGCAATCTCACAGAGGATA
CAGACAAATAATAATCCGTTTCAAGTACCCATTGAAGAGCAGCGAGGCGATTACGACCTTAACGCCGTTC
GGTTGTGTTTCCAAGTGACCGTTCGGGACCCCTCTGGAAGACCGTTGAGACTGCCCCCAGTCCTCTCTCA
TCCCATCTTTGACAACAGGGCTCCTAACACTGCCGAGCTTAAGATATGTCGCGTCAACCGGAACAGTGGG
AGTTGCTTGGGTGGTGACGAGATCTTCCTGCTTTGCGATAAGGTGCAGAAGGAGGATATCGAAGTGTATT
TTACTGGCCCCGGCTGGGAGGCCCGGGGCTCTTTTAGTCAAGCTGATGTACATAGGCAAGTAGCGATCGT
GTTCCGCACCCCGCCTTATGCGGATCCGTCTCTTCAGGCACCCGTCCGGGTAAGCATGCAGCTCCGCAGA
CCGTCAGACCGCGAGCTCAGCGAACCCATGGAATTTCAGTATCTCCCAGATACAGATGATCGGCATAGAA
TAGAAGAGAAAAGAAAAAGGACGTATGAAACTTTCAAGAGTATAATGAAAAAATCACCATTTTCAGGGCC
CACGGACCCTCGCCCGCCACCGCGGCGAATAGCAGTGCCCTCTAGAAGTAGTGCGAGCGTACCAAAGCCT
GCACCGCAACCGTACCCGTTCACATCCTCCCTGAGCACTATTAACTATGACGAATTCCCTACAATGGTAT
TCCCTTCAGGGCAAATATCACAAGCTTCTGCGTTGGCGCCGGCGCCGCCACAAGTCCTCCCGCAAGCTCC
TGCACCTGCGCCGGCCCCAGCCATGGTCAGCGCATTGGCACAGGCTCCAGCACCAGTACCAGTATTGGCA
CCCGGCCCCCCTCAGGCCGTGGCCCCTCCGGCTCCCAAGCCCACTCAAGCAGGAGAAGGAACTCTGTCCG
AGGCACTCCTTCAACTGCAGTTTGATGATGAAGATTTGGGCGCCTTGCTGGGCAACTCCACTGACCCGGC
CGTTTTTACCGACCTCGCGTCCGTAGATAATAGTGAATTCCAGCAGCTTCTCAACCAAGGAATTCCTGTA
GCACCACATACGACCGAACCGATGCTTATGGAGTACCCGGAGGCCATTACTCGGCTTGTAACGGGCGCTC
AGCGACCGCCTGACCCAGCACCTGCACCTCTGGGGGCACCTGGTCTGCCTAACGGACTTCTGAGTGGTGA
TGAAGACTTTAGTAGCATTGCTGACATGGACTTCAGCGCTCTCTTGAGCCAGATCTCTTCCTAGGACCCA
GCTTTCTTGTACAAAGTGGTTACCGGTGGAGTGCAGGTGGAAACCATCTCCCCAGGAGACGGGCGCACCT
TCCCCAAGCGCGGCCAGACCTGCGTGGTGCACTACACCGGGATGCTTGAAGATGGAAAGAAAGTTGATTC
CTCCCGGGACAGAAACAAGCCCTTTAAGTTTATGCTAGGCAAGCAGGAGGTGATCCGAGGCTGGGAAGAA
GGGGTTGCCCAGATGAGTGTGGGTCAGAGAGCCAAACTGACTATATCTCCAGATTATGCCTATGGTGCCA
CTGGGCACCCAGGCATCATCCCACCACATGCCACTCTCGTCTTCGATGTGGAGCTTCTAAAACTGGAAGG
CGGCTACCCCTACGACGTGCCCGACTACGCCGGCTATCCGTATGATGTCCCGGACTATGCAGGCTAAACG
CGTTAAGTCGACAATCAACCTCTGGATTACAAAATTTGTGAAAGATTGACTGGTATTCTTAACTATGTTG
CTCCTTTTACGCTATGTGGATACGCTGCTTTAATGCCTTTGTATCATGCTATTGCTTCCCGTATGGCTTT
CATTTTCTCCTCCTTGTATAAATCCTGGTTGCTGTCTCTTTATGAGGAGTTGTGGCCCGTTGTCAGGCAA
CGTGGCGTGGTGTGCACTGTGTTTGCTGACGCAACCCCCACTGGTTGGGGCATTGCCACCACCTGTCAGC
TCCTTTCCGGGACTTTCGCTTTCCCCCTCCCTATTGCCACGGCGGAACTCATCGCCGCCTGCCTTGCCCG
CTGCTGGACAGGGGCTCGGCTGTTGGGCACTGACAATTCCGTGGTGTTGTCGGGGAAATCATCGTCCTTT
CCTTGGCTGCTCGCCTGTGTTGCCACCTGGATTCTGCGCGGGACGTCCTTCTGCTACGTCCCTTCGGCCC
TCAATCCAGCGGACCTTCCTTCCCGCGGCCTGCTGCCGGCTCTGCGGCCTCTTCCGCGTCTTCGCCTTCG
CCCTCAGACGAGTCGGATCTCCCTTTGGGCCGCCTCCCCGCGTCGACTTTAAGACCAATGACTTACAAGG
CAGCTGTAGATCTTAGCCACTTTTTAAAAGAAAAGGGGGGACTGGAAGGGCTAATTCACTCCCAACGAAG
ACAAGATCTGCTTTTTGCTTGTACTGGGTCTCTCTGGTTAGACCAGATCTGAGCCTGGGAGCT
